>Addgene plasmid #8454 | pCMV-VSV-G | addgene full sequence | sequence record 404044 | Addgene NGS Result
AGGGCAAATCATTTAAAACATCAGAATGAGTATTTGGTTTAGAGTTTGGCAACATATGCCCATATGCTGG
CTGCCATGAACAAAGGTTGGCTATAAAGAGGTCATCAGTATATGAAACAGCCCCCTGCTGTCCATTCCTT
ATTCCATAGAAAAGCCTTGACTTGAGGTTAGATTTTTTTTATATTTTGTTTTGTGTTATTTTTTTCTTTA
ACATCCCTAAAATTTTCCTTACATGTTTTACTAGCCAGATTTTTCCTCCTCTCCTGACTACTCCCAGTCA
TAGCTGTCCCTCTTCTCTTATGGAGATCCCTCGACGGATCGGCCGCAATTCGTAATCATGTCATAGCTGT
TTCCTGTGTGAAATTGTTATCCGCTCACAATTCCACACAACATACGAGCCGGAAGCATAAAGTGTAAAGC
CTGGGGTGCCTAATGAGTGAGCTAACTCACATTAATTGCGTTGCGCTCACTGCCCGCTTTCCAGTCGGGA
AACCTGTCGTGCCAGCTGCATTAATGAATCGGCCAACGCGCGGGGAGAGGCGGTTTGCGTATTGGGCGCT
CTTCCGCTTCCTCGCTCACTGACTCGCTGCGCTCGGTCGTTCGGCTGCGGCGAGCGGTATCAGCTCACTC
AAAGGCGGTAATACGGTTATCCACAGAATCAGGGGATAACGCAGGAAAGAACATGTGAGCAAAAGGCCAG
CAAAAGGCCAGGAACCGTAAAAAGGCCGCGTTGCTGGCGTTTTTCCATAGGCTCCGCCCCCCTGACGAGC
ATCACAAAAATCGACGCTCAAGTCAGAGGTGGCGAAACCCGACAGGACTATAAAGATACCAGGCGTTTCC
CCCTGGAAGCTCCCTCGTGCGCTCTCCTGTTCCGACCCTGCCGCTTACCGGATACCTGTCCGCCTTTCTC
CCTTCGGGAAGCGTGGCGCTTTCTCATAGCTCACGCTGTAGGTATCTCAGTTCGGTGTAGGTCGTTCGCT
CCAAGCTGGGCTGTGTGCACGAACCCCCCGTTCAGCCCGACCGCTGCGCCTTATCCGGTAACTATCGTCT
TGAGTCCAACCCGGTAAGACACGACTTATCGCCACTGGCAGCAGCCACTGGTAACAGGATTAGCAGAGCG
AGGTATGTAGGCGGTGCTACAGAGTTCTTGAAGTGGTGGCCTAACTACGGCTACACTAGAAGAACAGTAT
TTGGTATCTGCGCTCTGCTGAAGCCAGTTACCTTCGGAAAAAGAGTTGGTAGCTCTTGATCCGGCAAACA
AACCACCGCTGGTAGCGGTGGTTTTTTTGTTTGCAAGCAGCAGATTACGCGCAGAAAAAAAGGATCTCAA
GAAGATCCTTTGATCTTTTCTACGGGGTCTGACGCTCAGTGGAACGAAAACTCACGTTAAGGGATTTTGG
TCATGAGATTATCAAAAAGGATCTTCACCTAGATCCTTTTAAATTAAAAATGAAGTTTTAAATCAATCTA
AAGTATATATGAGTAAACTTGGTCTGACAGTTACCAATGCTTAATCAGTGAGGCACCTATCTCAGCGATC
TGTCTATTTCGTTCATCCATAGTTGCCTGACTCCCCGTCGTGTAGATAACTACGATACGGGAGGGCTTAC
CATCTGGCCCCAGTGCTGCAATGATACCGCGAGACCCACGCTCACCGGCTCCAGATTTATCAGCAATAAA
CCAGCCAGCCGGAAGGGCCGAGCGCAGAAGTGGTCCTGCAACTTTATCCGCCTCCATCCAGTCTATTAAT
TGTTGCCGGGAAGCTAGAGTAAGTAGTTCGCCAGTTAATAGTTTGCGCAACGTTGTTGCCATTGCTACAG
GCATCGTGGTGTCACGCTCGTCGTTTGGTATGGCTTCATTCAGCTCCGGTTCCCAACGATCAAGGCGAGT
TACATGATCCCCCATGTTGTGCAAAAAAGCGGTTAGCTCCTTCGGTCCTCCGATCGTTGTCAGAAGTAAG
TTGGCCGCAGTGTTATCACTCATGGTTATGGCAGCACTGCATAATTCTCTTACTGTCATGCCATCCGTAA
GATGCTTTTCTGTGACTGGTGAGTACTCAACCAAGTCATTCTGAGAATAGTGTATGCGGCGACCGAGTTG
CTCTTGCCCGGCGTCAATACGGGATAATACCGCGCCACATAGCAGAACTTTAAAAGTGCTCATCATTGGA
AAACGTTCTTCGGGGCGAAAACTCTCAAGGATCTTACCGCTGTTGAGATCCAGTTCGATGTAACCCACTC
GTGCACCCAACTGATCTTCAGCATCTTTTACTTTCACCAGCGTTTCTGGGTGAGCAAAAACAGGAAGGCA
AAATGCCGCAAAAAAGGGAATAAGGGCGACACGGAAATGTTGAATACTCATACTCTTCCTTTTTCAATAT
TATTGAAGCATTTATCAGGGTTATTGTCTCATGAGCGGATACATATTTGAATGTATTTAGAAAAATAAAC
AAATAGGGGTTCCGCGCACATTTCCCCGAAAAGTGCCACCTAAATTGTAAGCGTTAATATTTTGTTAAAA
TTCGCGTTAAATTTTTGTTAAATCAGCTCATTTTTTAACCAATAGGCCGAAATCGGCAAAATCCCTTATA
AATCAAAAGAATAGACCGAGATAGGGT
[37 nt withheld, positions 2618-2654]
AAAGAACGTGGACTCCAACGTCAAAGG
[49 nt withheld, positions 2682-2730]
T
[91 nt withheld, positions 2732-2822]
G
[124 nt withheld, positions 2824-2947]
CCCATTCGCCATTCAGGCTGCGCAACTGTTGGGAAGGGCGATCGGTGCGGGCCTCTTCGCTATTACGCCA
GCTGGCGAAAGGGGGATGTGCTGCAAGGCGATTAAGTTGGGTAACGCCAGGGTTTTCCCAGTCACGACGT
TGTAAAACGACGGCCAGTGAGCGCGCGTAATACGACTCACTATAGGGCGAATTGGAGCTCCACCGCGGTG
GCGGCCGCTCTAGAGAGCTTGGCCCATTGCATACGTTGTATCCATATCATAATATGTACATTTATATTGG
CTCATGTCCAACATTACCGCCATGTTGACATTGATTATTGACTAGTTATTAATAGTAATCAATTACGGGG
TCATTAGTTCATAGCCCATATATGGAGTTCCGCGTTACATAACTTACGGTAAATGGCCCGCCTGGCTGAC
CGCCCAACGACCCCCGCCCATTGACGTCAATAATGACGTATGTTCCCATAGTAACGCCAATAGGGACTTT
CCATTGACGTCAATGGGTGGAGTATTTACGGTAAACTGCCCACTTGGCAGTACATCAAGTGTATCATATG
CCAAGTACGCCCCCTATTGACGTCAATGACGGTAAATGGCCCGCCTGGCATTATGCCCAGTACATGACCT
TATGGGACTTTCCTACTTGGCAGTACATCTACGTATTAGTCATCGCTATTACCATGGTGATGCGGTTTTG
GCAGTACATCAATGGGCGTGGATAGCGGTTTGACTCACGGGGATTTCCAAGTCTCCACCCCATTGACGTC
AATGGGAGTTTGTTTTGGCACCAAAATCAACGGGACTTTCCAAAATGTCGTAACAACTCCGCCCCATTGA
CGCAAATGGGCGGTAGGCGTGTACGGTGGGAGGTCTATATAAGCAGAGCTCGTTTAGTGAACCGTCAGAT
CGCCTGGAGACGCCATCCACGCTGTTTTGACCTCCATAGAAGACACCGGGACCGATCCAGCCTCCGGTCG
ACCGATCCTGAGAACTTCAGGGTGAGTTTGGGGACCCTTGATTGTTCTTTCTTTTTCGCTATTGTAAAAT
TCATGTTATATGGAGGGGGCAAAGTTTTCAGGGTGTTGTTTAGAATGGGAAGATGTCCCTTGTATCACCA
TGGACCCTCATGATAATTTTGTTTCTTTCACTTTCTACTCTGTTGACAACCATTGTCTCCTCTTATTTTC
TTTTCATTTTCTGTAACTTTTTCGTTAAACTTTAGCTTGCATTTGTAACGAATTTTTAAATTCACTTTTG
TTTATTTGTCAGATTGTAAGTACTTTCTCTAATCACTTTTTTTTCAAGGCAATCAGGGTATATTATATTG
TACTTCAGCACAGTTTTAGAGAACAATTGTTATAATTAAATGATAAGGTAGAATATTTCTGCATATAAAT
TCTGGCTGGCGTGGAAATATTCTTATTGGTAGAAACAACTACACCCTGGTCATCATCCTGCCTTTCTCTT
TATGGTTACAATGATATACACTGTTTGAGATGAGGATAAAATACTCTGAGTCCAAACCGGGCCCCTCTGC
TAACCATGTTCATGCCTTCTTCTCTTTCCTACAGCTCCTGGGCAACGTGCTGGTTGTTGTGCTGTCTCAT
CATTTTGGCAAAGAATTCCTCGACGGATCCCTCGAGGAATTCTGACACTATGAAGTGCCTTTTGTACTTA
GCCTTTTTATTCATTGGGGTGAATTGC
[1296 nt withheld, positions 4655-5950]
AATCCAATCGAGCTTGTAGAAGGTTGGTTCAGTAGTTGGAAAAGCTCTATTGCCTCTTTTTTCTTTATCA
TAGGGTTAATCATTGGACTATTCTTGGTTCTCCGAGTTGGTATCCATCTTTGCATTAAATTAAAGCACAC
CAAGAAAAGACAGATTTATACAGACATAGAGATGAACCGACTTGGAAAGTAACTCAAATCCTGCACAACA
GATTCTTCATGTTTGGACCAAATCAACTTGTGATACCATGCTCAAAGAGGCCTCAATTATATTTGAGTTT
TTAATTTTTATGAAAAAAAAAAAAAAAAACGGAATTCCTCGAGGGATCCGTCGAGGAATTCACTCCTCAG
GTGCAGGCTGCCTATCAGAAGGTGGTGGCTGGTGTGGCCAATGCCCTGGCTCACAAATACCACTGAGATC
TTTTTCCCTCTGCCAAAAATTATGGGGACATCATGAAGCCCCTTGAGCATCTGACTTCTGGCTAATAAAG
GAAATTTATTTTCATTGCAATAGTGTGTTGGAATTTTTTGTGTCTCTCACTCGGAAGGACATATGGG
Features (pLannotate 1.2.2; 17 found; start..end, strand, type, name):
    364..380     -  protein_bind   lac operator: The lac repressor binds to the lac operator to inhibit transcription in E. coli. This inhibition can be relieved by adding lactose or isopropyl-β-D-thiogalactopyranoside (IPTG). lac repressor encoded by lacI
    388..418     -  promoter       lac promoter: promoter for the E. coli lac operon
    433..454     -  protein_bind   CAP binding site: CAP binding activates transcription in the presence of cAMP. E. coli catabolite activator protein
    467..559     -  CDS            lacI (fragment): lac repressor; lacI; The lac repressor binds to the lac operator to inhibit transcription in E. coli. This inhibition can be relieved by adding lactose or isopropyl-β-D-thiogalactopyranoside (IPTG).
    742..1330    -  rep_origin     ori: high-copy-number ColE1/pMB1/pBR322/pUC origin of replication
   1501..2361    -  CDS            AmpR: β-lactamase; bla; confers resistance to ampicillin, carbenicillin, and related antibiotics
   2362..2466    -  promoter       AmpR promoter: bla
   2519..2947    -  rep_origin     f1 ori (sequence partly withheld): f1 bacteriophage origin of replication; arrow indicates direction of (+) strand synthesis
   2952..3107    -  CDS            lacZα (fragment): LacZα fragment of β-galactosidase; lacZ fragment
   3115..3133    +  promoter       T7 promoter: promoter for bacteriophage T7 RNA polymerase
   3142..3171    +  misc_feature   MCS (fragment): pBluescript multiple cloning site
   3254..3633    +  enhancer       CMV enhancer: human cytomegalovirus immediate early enhancer
   3634..3837    +  promoter       CMV promoter: human cytomegalovirus (CMV) immediate early promoter
   3949..4521    +  intron         β-globin intron: intron from rabbit β-globin gene
   4607..6142    +  CDS            VSV-G (sequence partly withheld): vesicular stomatitis virus G glycoprotein Indiana strain
   6286..6363    +  CDS            HBB (fragment): HBB_PONPY - Experimental evidence at transcript level: Swiss-Prot protein existence level 2. Involved in oxygen transport from the lung to the various peripheral tissues. From Pongo pygmaeus (Bornean orangutan).
   6434..6489    +  polyA_signal   β-globin poly(A) signal: rabbit β-globin polyadenylation signal (Gil and Proudfoot, 1987)
