[The description below was written by a language model from this plasmid's Addgene catalogue record and pLannotate feature annotations shown in this document.]
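Description:
pCMV-VSV-G is a mammalian expression plasmid that supplies the vesicular stomatitis virus G glycoprotein (Indiana strain) as a pseudotyping envelope for producing lentiviral and MuLV retroviral particles. The catalogue lists it as an empty backbone with no named insert and gives no backbone name. The feature table from the full sequencing result, however, shows a complete VSV-G coding sequence, so the envelope gene is an integral part of the plasmid. The sequenced record is 6,507 nt, slightly larger than the 6,363 bp stated in the catalogue. Remnants of a pBluescript-type cloning vector are evident: a T7 promoter, a partial multiple cloning site, lacZα and lacI fragments, the lac promoter/operator and an f1 origin. Propagation in E. coli relies on a high-copy ColE1/pUC-type origin and ampicillin selection through the β-lactamase gene.

The expression cassette consists of the human cytomegalovirus immediate-early enhancer and promoter, followed by a rabbit β-globin intron, the VSV-G open reading frame, a short β-globin coding fragment and the rabbit β-globin polyadenylation signal. The intron and globin 3′ sequences generally support efficient processing and stability of the transcript, giving strong transient expression in transfected cells. The plasmid carries no viral packaging signal or long terminal repeats, so it is not itself incorporated into particles. It provides the envelope in trans and is co-transfected into producer cells (the record mentions 293T) with a transfer vector and a packaging plasmid such as pCMV-dR8.2 dvpr for lentivirus or pUMVC for MuLV. VSV-G pseudotyping is widely used because it gives particles broad tropism and good physical stability. The associated publication applied this system to lentivirus-delivered stable RNAi gene silencing in primary cells.
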