Addgene plasmid #8454: pCMV-VSV-G
Purpose: (Empty Backbone) Envelope protein for producing lentiviral and MuLV retroviral particles. Use in conjunction with a packaging vector such as pCMV-dR8.2 dvpr (lentiviral) or pUMVC (MuLV retroviral).
Depositing lab: Bob Weinberg. Depositing organization: Whitehead Institute for Biomedical Research. Publication: Lentivirus-delivered stable gene silencing by RNAi in primary cells. Stewart SA, Dykxhoorn DM, Palliser D, Mizuno H, Yu EY, An DS, Sabatini DM, Chen IS, Hahn WC, Sharp PA, Weinberg RA, Novina CD. RNA 2003 Apr;9(4):493-501. 10.1261/rna.2192803 PubMed 12649500.
Backbone
  Vector backbone: na
  Backbone size (bp): 6363
  Vector type: Mammalian Expression
Growth in bacteria
  Bacterial resistance: Ampicillin, 100 μg/mL
  Growth temperature: 37°C
  Growth strain: DH5alpha
  Copy number: High Copy
Gene/Insert
  Gene/Insert name: None
  Cloning method: Restriction Enzyme
  Sequencing primers: 5′ T7
Terms and licenses: Academic/Nonprofit Terms; Industry Terms: Not Available to Industry
Depositor comments: VSVG envelope protein, for use with lentiviral and MuLV vectors. The 293T cell line can be obtained from the Weinberg lab or GenHunter http://genhunter.com/products/aptag-3/index.html
How to cite: pCMV-VSV-G was a gift from Bob Weinberg (Addgene plasmid # 8454 ; http://n2t.net/addgene:8454 ; RRID:Addgene_8454)
