>Addgene plasmid #8454 | pCMV-VSV-G | addgene partial sequence | sequence record 82307 | T7 5'-TAATACGACTCACTATAGGG-3'
CGCGGTGGCGGCCGCTCTAGAGAGCTTGGCCCATTGCATACGTTGTATCCATATCATAATATGTACATTT
ATATTGGCTCATGTCCAACATTACCGCCATGTTGACATTGATTATTGACTAGTTATTAATAGTAATCAAT
TACGGGGTCATTAGTTCATAGCCCATATATGGAGTTCCGCGTTACATAACTTACGGTAAATGGCCCGCCT
GGCTGACCGCCCAACGACCCCCGCCCATTGACGTCAATAATGACGTATGTTCCCATAGTAACGCCAATAG
GGACTTTCCATTGACGTCAATGGGTGGAGTATTTACGGTAAACTGCCCACTTGGCAGTACATCAAGTGTA
TCATATGCCAAGTACGCCCCCTATTGACGTCAATGACGGTAAATGGCCCGCCTGGCATTATGCCCAGTAC
ATGACCTTATGGGACTTTCCTACTTGGCAGTACATCTACGTATTAGTCATCGCTATTACCATGGTGATGC
GGTTTTGGCAGTACATCAATGGGCGTGGATAGCGGTTTGACTCACGGGGATTTCCAAGTCTCCACCCCAT
TGACGTCAATGGGAGTTTGTTTTGGCACCAAAATCAACGGGACTTTCCAAAATGTCGTAACAACTCCGCC
CCATTGACGCAAATGGGCGGTAGGCGTGTACGGTGGGAGGTCTATATAAGCAGAGCTCGTTTAGTGAACC
GTCAGATCGCCTGGAGACGCCATCCACGCTGTTTTGACCTCCATAGAAGACACCGGGACCGATCCAGCCT
CCGGTCGACCGATCCTGAGAACTTCAGGGTGAGTTTGGGGACCCTTGATTGTTCTTTCTTTTTCGCTATT
GTAAAATTCATGTTATATGGAGGGGGCAAAGTTTTCAGGGTGTTGTTTAGAATGGGAAGATGTCCCTTGT
ATCACCATGGACCCTCATGATAATTTTGTTTCTTTCACTTTCTACTCTGTTGACAACCATTGTCTCCTCT
TATTTTCTTTTCATTTTCTGTAACTTTTTCGTTAAACTTTAGCTTGCATTTGTAACGAATTTTTAAATTC
ACTTTTGTTTATTTGTCAGATTGTAAGTACTTTCTCTAATCACTTTTTTTTCAAGGCAATCAGGGTATAT
TATATTGTACTTC
