>Addgene plasmid #8454 | pCMV-VSV-G | addgene partial sequence | sequence record 82313 | Bglob-pA-R 5'-ttttggcagagggaaaaaga-3'
TTGTGAGCCAGGGCATTGGCCACACCAGCCACCACCTTCTGATAGGCAGCCTGCACCTGAGGAGTGAATT
CCTCGACGGATCCCTCGAGGAATTCCGTTTTTTTTTTTTTTTTTCATAAAAATTAAAAACTCAAATATAA
TTGAGGCCTCTTTGAGCATGGTATCACAAGTTGATTTGGTCCAAACATGAAGAATCTGTTGTGCAGGATT
TGAGTTACTTTCCAAGTCGGTTCATCTCTATGTCTGTATAAATCTGTCTTTTCTTGGTGTGCTTTAATTT
AATGCAAAGATGGATACCAACTCGGAGAACCAAGAATAGTCCAATGATTAACCCTATGATAAAGAAAAAA
GAGGCAATAGAGCTTTTCCAACTACTGAACCAACCTTCTACAAGCTCGATTGGATT
[708 nt withheld, positions 407-1114]
