>Addgene plasmid #8454 | pCMV-VSV-G | addgene partial sequence | sequence record 152926 | Bglob-intron-F 5'-ctggtcatcatcctgccttt-3'
CTGTTTGAGATGAGGATAAAATACTCTGAGTCCAAACCGGGCCCCTCTGCTAACCATGTTCATGCCTTCT
TCTCTTTCCTACAGCTCCTGGGCAACGTGCTGGTTGTTGTGCTGTCTCATCATTTTGGCAAAGAATTCCT
CGACGGATCCCTCGAGGAATTCTGACACTATGAAGTGCCTTTTGTACTTAGCCTTTTTATTCATTGGGGT
GAATTGC
[671 nt withheld, positions 218-888]
